>Addgene plasmid #164700 | PRMT8(E185Q)-FLAG | addgene full sequence | sequence record 326681 | Addgene NGS Result
GACATTGATTATTGACTAGTTATTAATAGTAATCAATTACGGGGTCATTAGTTCATAGCCCATATATGGA
GTTCCGCGTTACATAACTTACGGTAAATGGCCCGCCTGGCTGACCGCCCAACGACCCCCGCCCATTGACG
TCAATAATGACGTATGTTCCCATAGTAACGCCAATAGGGACTTTCCATTGACGTCAATGGGTGGAGTATT
TACGGTAAACTGCCCACTTGGCAGTACATCAAGTGTATCATATGCCAAGTACGCCCCCTATTGACGTCAA
TGACGGTAAATGGCCCGCCTGGCATTATGCCCAGTACATGACCTTATGGGACTTTCCTACTTGGCAGTAC
ATCTACGTATTAGTCATCGCTATTACCATGGTGATGCGGTTTTGGCAGTACATCAATGGGCGTGGATAGC
GGTTTGACTCACGGGGATTTCCAAGTCTCCACCCCATTGACGTCAATGGGAGTTTGTTTTGGCACCAAAA
TCAACGGGACTTTCCAAAATGTCGTAACAACTCCGCCCCATTGACGCAAATGGGCGGTAGGCGTGTACGG
TGGGAGGTCTATATAAGCAGAGCTCTCTGGCTAACTAGAGAACCCACTGCTTACTGGCTTATCGAAATTA
ATACGACTCACTATAGGGAGACCCAAGCTTGCCACCATGGGCATGAAACACTCCTCCCGCTGCCTGCTCC
TGAGGAGGAAAATGGCGGAGAACGCGGCCGAGAGCACCGAGGTGAACAGCCCCCCCTCCCAGCCCCCCCA
GCCCGTCGTCCCTGCTAAGCCCGTGCAATGCGTCCATCATGTGTCCACTCAACCCAGCTGCCCAGGACGG
GGCAAGATGTCCAAGCTGCTGAACCCAGAGGAGATGACCTCGAGAGATTATTACTTCGACTCCTATGCCC
ACTTTGGGATCCACGAGGAAATGCTGAAGGATGAGGTGCGGACTCTCACTTACCGGAACTCCATGTACCA
CAACAAGCACGTGTTCAAGGACAAAGTGGTACTGGATGTGGGGAGTGGTACTGGGATCCTTTCCATGTTC
GCTGCCAAGGCAGGGGCCAAGAAGGTGTTTGGGATCGAATGCTCCAGTATTTCTGACTACTCACAGAAGA
TCATTAAGGCCAACCACTTGGACAACATCATCACCATATTTAAGGGTAAAGTGGAAGAGGTGGAGCTGCC
TGTGGAGAAGGTGGACATCATCATCAGCCAATGGATGGGCTACTGTCTGTTCTATGAGTCCATGCTCAAC
ACGGTGATCTTTGCCAGGGACAAGTGGCTGAAACCTGGAGGGCTTATGTTTCCAGACCGGGCAGCTTTGT
ACGTGGTAGCGATTGAAGACAGACAGTACAAGGACTTCAAAATCCACTGGTGGGAGAATGTCTATGGCTT
TGACATGACCTGCATCAGGGACGTGGCCATGAAGGAGCCTCTAGTGGACATCGTGGATCCAAAGCAAGTG
GTGACCAATGCCTGTTTGATAAAGGAGGTGGACATTTACACAGTGAAGACGGAAGAGCTATCGTTCACAT
CTGCATTCTGCCTGCAGATACAGCGCAACGACTACGTCCACGCCCTGGTCACCTATTTTAATATTGAATT
TACCAAGTGCCACAAGAAAATGGGGTTTTCCACAGCCCCTGATGCTCCCTACACCCACTGGAAGCAGACC
GTCTTCTACTTGGAAGATTACCTCACTGTCCGGAGGGGGGAGGAAATCTACGGGACCATATCCATGAAGC
CAAATGCCAAAAATGTGCGAGACCTCGATTTCACAGTAGACTTGGATTTTAAGGGACAGCTGTGTGAAAC
ATCTGTATCTAATGACTACAAAATGCGTGATTACAAGGATGACGACGACGATAAGTAAGAATTCTGCAGA
TATCCATCACACTGGCGGCCGCTCGAGCATGCATCTAGAGGGCCCTATTCTATAGTGTCACCTAAATGCT
AGAGCTCGCTGATCAGCCTCGACTGTGCCTTCTAGTTGCCAGCCATCTGTTGTTTGCCCCTCCCCCGTGC
CTTCCTTGACCCTGGAAGGTGCCACTCCCACTGTCCTTTCCTAATAAAATGAGGAAATTGCATCGCATTG
TCTGAGTAGGTGTCATTCTATTCTGGGGGGTGGGGTGGGGCAGGACAGCAAGGGGGAGGATTGGGAAGAC
AATAGCAGGCATGCTGGGGATGCGGTGGGCTCTATGGCTTCTGAGGCGGAAAGAACCAGCTGGGGCTCTA
GGGGGTATCCCC
[124 nt withheld, positions 2253-2376]
C
[91 nt withheld, positions 2378-2468]
A
[49 nt withheld, positions 2470-2518]
CCTTTGACGTTGGAGTCCACGTTCTTT
[37 nt withheld, positions 2546-2582]
ACCCTATCTCGGTCTATTCTTTTGATTTATAAGGGATTTTGCCGATTTCGGCCTATTGGTTAAAAAATGA
GCTGATTTAACAAAAATTTAACGCGAATTAATTCTGTGGAATGTGTGTCAGTTAGGGTGTGGAAAGTCCC
CAGGCTCCCCAGCAGGCAGAAGTATGCAAAGCATGCATCTCAATTAGTCAGCAACCAGGTGTGGAAAGTC
CCCAGGCTCCCCAGCAGGCAGAAGTATGCAAAGCATGCATCTCAATTAGTCAGCAACCATAGTCCCGCCC
CTAACTCCGCCCATCCCGCCCCTAACTCCGCCCAGTTCCGCCCATTCTCCGCCCCATGGCTGACTAATTT
TTTTTATTTATGCAGAGGCCGAGGCCGCCTCTGCCTCTGAGCTATTCCAGAAGTAGTGAGGAGGCTTTTT
TGGAGGCCTAGGCTTTTGCAAAAAGCTCCCGGGAGCTTGTATATCCATTTTCGGATCTGATCAAGAGACA
GGATGAGGATCGTTTCGCATGATTGAACAAGATGGATTGCACGCAGGTTCTCCGGCCGCTTGGGTGGAGA
GGCTATTCGGCTATGACTGGGCACAACAGACAATCGGCTGCTCTGATGCCGCCGTGTTCCGGCTGTCAGC
GCAGGGGCGCCCGGTTCTTTTTGTCAAGACCGACCTGTCCGGTGCCCTGAATGAACTGCAGGACGAGGCA
GCGCGGCTATCGTGGCTGGCCACGACGGGCGTTCCTTGCGCAGCTGTGCTCGACGTTGTCACTGAAGCGG
GAAGGGACTGGCTGCTATTGGGCGAAGTGCCGGGGCAGGATCTCCTGTCATCTCACCTTGCTCCTGCCGA
GAAAGTATCCATCATGGCTGATGCAATGCGGCGGCTGCATACGCTTGATCCGGCTACCTGCCCATTCGAC
CACCAAGCGAAACATCGCATCGAGCGAGCACGTACTCGGATGGAAGCCGGTCTTGTCGATCAGGATGATC
TGGACGAAGAGCATCAGGGGCTCGCGCCAGCCGAACTGTTCGCCAGGCTCAAGGCGCGCATGCCCGACGG
CGAGGATCTCGTCGTGACCCATGGCGATGCCTGCTTGCCGAATATCATGGTGGAAAATGGCCGCTTTTCT
GGATTCATCGACTGTGGCCGGCTGGGTGTGGCGGACCGCTATCAGGACATAGCGTTGGCTACCCGTGATA
TTGCTGAAGAGCTTGGCGGCGAATGGGCTGACCGCTTCCTCGTGCTTTACGGTATCGCCGCTCCCGATTC
GCAGCGCATCGCCTTCTATCGCCTTCTTGACGAGTTCTTCTGAGCGGGACTCTGGGGTTCGAAATGACCG
ACCAAGCGACGCCCAACCTGCCATCACGAGATTTCGATTCCACCGCCGCCTTCTATGAAAGGTTGGGCTT
CGGAATCGTTTTCCGGGACGCCGGCTGGATGATCCTCCAGCGCGGGGATCTCATGCTGGAGTTCTTCGCC
CACCCCAACTTGTTTATTGCAGCTTATAATGGTTACAAATAAAGCAATAGCATCACAAATTTCACAAATA
AAGCATTTTTTTCACTGCATTCTAGTTGTGGTTTGTCCAAACTCATCAATGTATCTTATCATGTCTGTAT
ACCGTCGACCTCTAGCTAGAGCTTGGCGTAATCATGGTCATAGCTGTTTCCTGTGTGAAATTGTTATCCG
CTCACAATTCCACACAACATACGAGCCGGAAGCATAAAGTGTAAAGCCTGGGGTGCCTAATGAGTGAGCT
AACTCACATTAATTGCGTTGCGCTCACTGCCCGCTTTCCAGTCGGGAAACCTGTCGTGCCAGCTGCATTA
ATGAATCGGCCAACGCGCGGGGAGAGGCGGTTTGCGTATTGGGCGCTCTTCCGCTTCCTCGCTCACTGAC
TCGCTGCGCTCGGTCGTTCGGCTGCGGCGAGCGGTATCAGCTCACTCAAAGGCGGTAATACGGTTATCCA
CAGAATCAGGGGATAACGCAGGAAAGAACATGTGAGCAAAAGGCCAGCAAAAGGCCAGGAACCGTAAAAA
GGCCGCGTTGCTGGCGTTTTTCCATAGGCTCCGCCCCCCTGACGAGCATCACAAAAATCGACGCTCAAGT
CAGAGGTGGCGAAACCCGACAGGACTATAAAGATACCAGGCGTTTCCCCCTGGAAGCTCCCTCGTGCGCT
CTCCTGTTCCGACCCTGCCGCTTACCGGATACCTGTCCGCCTTTCTCCCTTCGGGAAGCGTGGCGCTTTC
TCATAGCTCACGCTGTAGGTATCTCAGTTCGGTGTAGGTCGTTCGCTCCAAGCTGGGCTGTGTGCACGAA
CCCCCCGTTCAGCCCGACCGCTGCGCCTTATCCGGTAACTATCGTCTTGAGTCCAACCCGGTAAGACACG
ACTTATCGCCACTGGCAGCAGCCACTGGTAACAGGATTAGCAGAGCGAGGTATGTAGGCGGTGCTACAGA
GTTCTTGAAGTGGTGGCCTAACTACGGCTACACTAGAAGAACAGTATTTGGTATCTGCGCTCTGCTGAAG
CCAGTTACCTTCGGAAAAAGAGTTGGTAGCTCTTGATCCGGCAAACAAACCACCGCTGGTAGCGGTGGTT
TTTTTGTTTGCAAGCAGCAGATTACGCGCAGAAAAAAAGGATCTCAAGAAGATCCTTTGATCTTTTCTAC
GGGGTCTGACGCTCAGTGGAACGAAAACTCACGTTAAGGGATTTTGGTCATGAGATTATCAAAAAGGATC
TTCACCTAGATCCTTTTAAATTAAAAATGAAGTTTTAAATCAATCTAAAGTATATATGAGTAAACTTGGT
CTGACAGTTACCAATGCTTAATCAGTGAGGCACCTATCTCAGCGATCTGTCTATTTCGTTCATCCATAGT
TGCCTGACTCCCCGTCGTGTAGATAACTACGATACGGGAGGGCTTACCATCTGGCCCCAGTGCTGCAATG
ATACCGCGAGACCCACGCTCACCGGCTCCAGATTTATCAGCAATAAACCAGCCAGCCGGAAGGGCCGAGC
GCAGAAGTGGTCCTGCAACTTTATCCGCCTCCATCCAGTCTATTAATTGTTGCCGGGAAGCTAGAGTAAG
TAGTTCGCCAGTTAATAGTTTGCGCAACGTTGTTGCCATTGCTACAGGCATCGTGGTGTCACGCTCGTCG
TTTGGTATGGCTTCATTCAGCTCCGGTTCCCAACGATCAAGGCGAGTTACATGATCCCCCATGTTGTGCA
AAAAAGCGGTTAGCTCCTTCGGTCCTCCGATCGTTGTCAGAAGTAAGTTGGCCGCAGTGTTATCACTCAT
GGTTATGGCAGCACTGCATAATTCTCTTACTGTCATGCCATCCGTAAGATGCTTTTCTGTGACTGGTGAG
TACTCAACCAAGTCATTCTGAGAATAGTGTATGCGGCGACCGAGTTGCTCTTGCCCGGCGTCAATACGGG
ATAATACCGCGCCACATAGCAGAACTTTAAAAGTGCTCATCATTGGAAAACGTTCTTCGGGGCGAAAACT
CTCAAGGATCTTACCGCTGTTGAGATCCAGTTCGATGTAACCCACTCGTGCACCCAACTGATCTTCAGCA
TCTTTTACTTTCACCAGCGTTTCTGGGTGAGCAAAAACAGGAAGGCAAAATGCCGCAAAAAAGGGAATAA
GGGCGACACGGAAATGTTGAATACTCATACTCTTCCTTTTTCAATATTATTGAAGCATTTATCAGGGTTA
TTGTCTCATGAGCGGATACATATTTGAATGTATTTAGAAAAATAAACAAATAGGGGTTCCGCGCACATTT
CCCCGAAAAGTGCCACCTGACGTCGACGGATCGGGAGATCTCCCGATCCCCTATGGTGCACTCTCAGTAC
AATCTGCTCTGATGCCGCATAGTTAAGCCAGTATCTGCTCCCTGCTTGTGTGTTGGAGGTCGCTGAGTAG
TGCGCGAGCAAAATTTAAGCTACAACAAGGCAAGGCTTGACCGACAATTGCATGAAGAATCTGCTTAGGG
TTAGGCGTTTTGCGCTGCTTCGCGATGTACGGGCCAGATATACGCGTT
Features (pLannotate 1.2.2; 22 found; start..end, strand, type, name):
      1..380     +  enhancer       CMV enhancer: human cytomegalovirus immediate early enhancer
    381..584     +  promoter       CMV promoter: human cytomegalovirus (CMV) immediate early promoter
    580..613     +  LTR            5' LTR (truncated) (fragment): truncated 5' long terminal repeat (LTR) from HIV-1
    629..647     +  promoter       T7 promoter: promoter for bacteriophage T7 RNA polymerase
    667..1848    +  CDS            PRMT8: ANM8_HUMAN - Also known as HRMT1L3, HRMT1L4. Experimental evidence at protein level: Swiss-Prot protein existence level 1. S-adenosyl-L-methionine-dependent and membrane-associated arginine methyltransferase that can both catalyze the formation of omega-N monomethylarginine (MMA) and asymmetrical dimethylarginine (aDMA) in proteins such as NIFK, myelin basic protein, histone H4, H2A and H2A/H2B dimer (PubMed:16051612, PubMed:17925405, PubMed:26876602, PubMed:26529540). Able to mono- and dimethylate EWS protein; however its precise role toward EWS remains unclear as it still interacts with full
   1849..1868    +  CDS            3xFLAG (fragment): three tandem FLAG® epitope tags
   1939..1957    -  promoter       SP6 promoter: promoter for bacteriophage SP6 RNA polymerase
   1983..2207    +  polyA_signal   bGH poly(A) signal: bovine growth hormone polyadenylation signal
   2211..2232    +  promoter       SV40 promoter (fragment): SV40 enhancer and early promoter
   2253..2681    +  rep_origin     f1 ori (sequence partly withheld): f1 bacteriophage origin of replication; arrow indicates direction of (+) strand synthesis
   2695..3024    +  promoter       SV40 promoter: SV40 enhancer and early promoter
   3091..3882    +  CDS            neo: KKA2_KLEPN - Also known as kan, nptII. Experimental evidence at protein level: Swiss-Prot protein existence level 1. Resistance to kanamycin, neomycin, paromomycin, ribostamycin, butirosin and gentamicin B. From Klebsiella pneumoniae.
   3906..4064    +  CDS            ble (fragment): BLE_KLEPN - Experimental evidence at protein level: Swiss-Prot protein existence level 1. Binding protein with a strong affinity to the bleomycin family of antibiotics. Binds to CL990; an antimitotic-antibiotic compound. From Klebsiella pneumoniae.
   4059..4180    +  polyA_signal   SV40 poly(A) signal: SV40 polyadenylation signal
   4253..4269    -  protein_bind   lac operator: The lac repressor binds to the lac operator to inhibit transcription in E. coli. This inhibition can be relieved by adding lactose or isopropyl-β-D-thiogalactopyranoside (IPTG). lac repressor encoded by lacI
   4277..4307    -  promoter       lac promoter: promoter for the E. coli lac operon
   4322..4343    -  protein_bind   CAP binding site: CAP binding activates transcription in the presence of cAMP. E. coli catabolite activator protein
   4356..4448    -  CDS            lacI (fragment): lac repressor; lacI; The lac repressor binds to the lac operator to inhibit transcription in E. coli. This inhibition can be relieved by adding lactose or isopropyl-β-D-thiogalactopyranoside (IPTG).
   4631..5219    -  rep_origin     ori: high-copy-number ColE1/pMB1/pBR322/pUC origin of replication
   5390..6250    -  CDS            AmpR: β-lactamase; bla; confers resistance to ampicillin, carbenicillin, and related antibiotics
   6251..6355    -  promoter       AmpR promoter: bla
   6414..6466    -  misc_feature   bom (fragment): basis of mobility region from pBR322
