[The description below was written by a language model from this plasmid's Addgene catalogue record and pLannotate feature annotations shown in this document.]
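Description:
PRMT8(E185Q)-FLAG is a mammalian expression plasmid built on the pcDNA3.1 backbone (about 6.6 kb in the sequenced record) that drives expression of a point-mutant form of human PRMT8 carrying a C-terminal FLAG epitope. It is maintained in E. coli through a high-copy ColE1/pUC-type origin and selected with ampicillin via the β-lactamase gene and its own promoter. An f1 origin is also present, which would permit single-stranded DNA production. For selection in mammalian cells the backbone carries a neomycin/kanamycin phosphotransferase cassette under the SV40 enhancer/early promoter and terminated by the SV40 polyadenylation signal.

The expression unit consists of the human cytomegalovirus immediate-early enhancer and promoter, followed by a T7 promoter, the PRMT8 coding sequence, a short FLAG-encoding segment fused directly to its 3′ end, and the bovine growth hormone polyadenylation signal. The annotation software matched the tag as a fragment of 3xFLAG, which fits the FLAG tag in the catalogue entry. An oppositely oriented SP6 promoter sits downstream of the insert. The insert was introduced by ligation-independent cloning. Several small annotated fragments (a truncated HIV-1 LTR piece, ble, lacI, bom and lac promoter/operator elements) appear to be backbone remnants or partial software matches rather than functional parts of the design.

PRMT8 is a membrane-associated, S-adenosylmethionine-dependent arginine methyltransferase that generates monomethyl- and asymmetric dimethylarginine on substrates such as histones and myelin basic protein. The record does not state the functional consequence of the E185Q substitution. The stated purpose is simply expression of the mutant with a C-terminal FLAG tag, which allows detection or immunoprecipitation of the protein in transfected mammalian cells.
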