Addgene plasmid #164700: PRMT8(E185Q)-FLAG
Purpose: Expression of PRMT8(E185Q) with a C-terminal FLAG tag
Depositing lab: Cheryl Arrowsmith. Depositing organization: University of Toronto.
Backbone
  Vector backbone: pcDNA3.1
  Vector type: Mammalian Expression
Growth in bacteria
  Bacterial resistance: Ampicillin, 100 μg/mL
  Growth temperature: 37°C
  Growth strain: DH5alpha
  Copy number: High Copy
Gene/Insert
  Gene/Insert name: PRMT8 (alt names: HRMT1L3; HRMT1L4)
  Species: H. sapiens (human)
  Mutation: E185Q
  Entrez Gene: PRMT8 (a.k.a. HRMT1L3, HRMT1L4)
  Promoter: CMV
  Tag / fusion protein: FLAG (C terminal on insert)
  Cloning method: Ligation Independent Cloning
  Sequencing primers: 5′ CMV forward: 5' CGCAAATGGGCGGTAGGCGTG 3'; 3′ BGH: 5' TAGAAGGCACAGTCGAGG 3'
Terms and licenses: Academic/Nonprofit Terms; Industry Terms: Not Available to Industry
How to cite: PRMT8(E185Q)-FLAG was a gift from Cheryl Arrowsmith (Addgene plasmid # 164700 ; http://n2t.net/addgene:164700 ; RRID:Addgene_164700)
