>Addgene plasmid #164700 | PRMT8(E185Q)-FLAG | depositor partial sequence | sequence record 319757 | Insert sequence
ATGGGCATGAAACACTCCTCCCGCTGCCTGCTCCTGAGGAGGAAAATGGCGGAGAACGCGGCCGAGAGCA
CCGAGGTGAACAGCCCCCCCTCCCAGCCCCCCCAGCCCGTCGTCCCTGCTAAGCCCGTGCAATGCGTCCA
TCATGTGTCCACTCAACCCAGCTGCCCAGGACGGGGCAAGATGTCCAAGCTGCTGAACCCAGAGGAGATG
ACCTCGAGAGATTATTACTTCGACTCCTATGCCCACTTTGGGATCCACGAGGAAATGCTGAAGGATGAGG
TGCGGACTCTCACTTACCGGAACTCCATGTACCACAACAAGCACGTGTTCAAGGACAAAGTGGTACTGGA
TGTGGGGAGTGGTACTGGGATCCTTTCCATGTTCGCTGCCAAGGCAGGGGCCAAGAAGGTGTTTGGGATC
GAATGCTCCAGTATTTCTGACTACTCACAGAAGATCATTAAGGCCAACCACTTGGACAACATCATCACCA
TATTTAAGGGTAAAGTGGAAGAGGTGGAGCTGCCTGTGGAGAAGGTGGACATCATCATCAGCCAATGGAT
GGGCTACTGTCTGTTCTATGAGTCCATGCTCAACACGGTGATCTTTGCCAGGGACAAGTGGCTGAAACCT
GGAGGGCTTATGTTTCCAGACCGGGCAGCTTTGTACGTGGTAGCGATTGAAGACAGACAGTACAAGGACT
TCAAAATCCACTGGTGGGAGAATGTCTATGGCTTTGACATGACCTGCATCCGGGACGTGGCCATGAAGGA
GCCTCTAGTGGACATCGTGGATCCAAAGCAAGTGGTGACCAATGCCTGTTTGATAAAGGAGGTGGACATT
TACACAGTGAAGACGGAAGAGCTATCGTTCACATCTGCATTCTGCCTGCAGATACAGCGCAACGACTACG
TCCACGCCCTGGTCACCTATTTTAATATTGAATTTACCAAGTGCCACAAGAAAATGGGGTTTTCCACAGC
CCCTGATGCTCCCTACACCCACTGGAAGCAGACCGTCTTCTACTTGGAAGATTACCTCACTGTCCGGAGG
GGGGAGGAAATCTACGGGACCATATCCATGAAGCCAAATGCCAAAAATGTGCGAGACCTCGATTTCACAG
TAGACTTGGATTTTAAGGGACAGCTGTGTGAAACATCTGTATCTAATGACTACAAAATGCGTGATTACAA
GGATGACGACGACGATAAG
